Addgene plasmid #31951: pLKO.1p shDna2
Depositing lab: Sheila Stewart. Depositing organization: Washington University in Saint Louis. Publication: Human Dna2 is a nuclear and mitochondrial DNA maintenance protein. Duxin JP, Dao B, Martinsson P, Rajala N, Guittat L, Campbell JL, Spelbrink JN, Stewart SA. Mol Cell Biol. 2009 Aug;29(15):4274-82. Epub 2009 Jun 1. 10.1128/MCB.01834-08 PubMed 19487465.
Backbone
  Vector backbone: pLKO.1 puro
  Backbone size w/o insert (bp): 7200
  Vector type: Mammalian Expression, Lentiviral, RNAi
  Selectable markers: Puromycin
Growth in bacteria
  Bacterial resistance: Ampicillin, 100 μg/mL
  Growth temperature: 37°C
  Growth strain: NEB Stable
  Copy number: High Copy
Gene/Insert
  Gene/Insert name: shRNA against hDna2 (alt name: Dna2L)
  gRNA/shRNA sequence: 5’-CATAGCCAGTAGTATTCGATG-3’
  Species: H. sapiens (human)
  GenBank ID: NM_001080449
  Entrez Gene: DNA2 (a.k.a. DNA2L, hDNA2)
  Promoter: U6
  Cloning method: Restriction Enzyme; 5′ cloning site Age1 (not destroyed); 3′ cloning site EcoR1 (not destroyed)
  Sequencing primers: 5′ NA
Terms and licenses: Academic/Nonprofit Terms; Industry Terms: Not Available to Industry
How to cite: pLKO.1p shDna2 was a gift from Sheila Stewart (Addgene plasmid # 31951 ; http://n2t.net/addgene:31951 ; RRID:Addgene_31951)
