[The description below was written by a language model from this plasmid's Addgene catalogue record.]
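Description:
pLKO.1p shDna2 is a lentiviral RNAi plasmid built on the pLKO.1 puro backbone (about 7.2 kb without insert) and designed to knock down human DNA2 (also called DNA2L or hDNA2) in mammalian cells. It is maintained in E. coli as a high-copy plasmid under ampicillin selection. The record lists a recombination-stable bacterial strain for propagation, a common choice for lentiviral vectors because their repeated long terminal repeat sequences can be prone to rearrangement.

The payload is a short hairpin RNA cassette targeting the human DNA2 transcript, cloned between the AgeI and EcoRI sites, both of which remain intact. Expression is driven by the U6 promoter, an RNA polymerase III promoter suited to producing short, defined transcripts. Once transcribed, the hairpin is processed by the cellular RNAi machinery into a small interfering RNA that directs degradation of DNA2 mRNA. As a lentiviral transfer vector, the plasmid is typically co-transfected with separate packaging and envelope plasmids to generate viral particles. These particles integrate the shRNA cassette into the genome of target cells for stable, long-term silencing. Transduced cells can be selected with puromycin, although the record does not state the promoter driving that marker and provides no feature table detailing the viral elements.

According to the associated publication, the construct was used to study human Dna2 as a DNA maintenance protein acting in both the nucleus and mitochondria. It is therefore suited to loss-of-function experiments examining DNA2's roles in genome stability.
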