>Addgene plasmid #31951 | pLKO.1p shDna2 | addgene partial sequence | sequence record 37525 | LKO1_5 5'-GACTATCATATGCTTACCGT-3'
TTCTGGCTTTTATATCTTGTGGAAGGACGAAACACCGGCATAGCCAGTAGTATTCGATGCTCGAGCATCG
AATACTACTGGCTATGTTTTTGAATTCTCGACCTCGAGACAAATGGCAGTATTCATCCACAATTTTAAAA
GAAAAGGGGGGATTGGGGGGTACAGTGCAGGGGAAAGAATAGTAGACATAATAGCAACAGACATACAAAC
TAAAGAATTACAAAAACAAATTACAAAAATTCAAAATTTTCGGGTTTATTACAGGGACAGCAGAGATCCA
CTTTGGCCGCGGCTCGAGGGGGTTGGGGTTGCGCCTTTTCCAAGGCAGCCCTGGGTTTGCGCAGGGACGC
GGCTGCTCTGGGCGTGGTTCCGGGAAACGCAGCGGCGCCGACCCTGGGTCTCGCACATTCTTCACGTCCG
TTCGCAGCGTCACCCGGATCTTCGCCGCTACCCTTGTGGGCCCCCCGGCGACGCTTCCTGCTCCGCCCCT
AAGTCGGGAAGGTTCCTTGCGGTTCGCGGCGTGCCGGACGTGACAAACGGAAGCCGCACGTCTCACTAGT
ACCCTCGCAGACGGACAGCGCCAGGGAGCAATGGCAGCGCGCCGACCGCGATGGGCTGTGGCCAATAGCG
GCTGCTCAGCAGGGCGCGCCGAGAGCAGCGGCCGGGAAGGGGCGGTGCGGGAGGCGGGGTGTGGGGCGGT
AGTGTGGGCCCTGTTCCTGCCCGCGCGGTGTTCCGCATTCTGCAAGCCTCCGGAGCGCACGTCGGCANTC
GGCTCCCTCGTTGACCGAATCACCGACCTCTCTCCCNAGGGGGATNCACCGGAGCTTACCATGAC
